Addgene plasmid #196238: pLV-Hygro-EF1A-Af1521(G42E)-myc
Purpose: Af1521(G42E) macrodomain with a myc tag fused to the C terminus & a hygromycin resistance cassette
Depositing lab: Robert Sobol. Depositing organization: University of South Alabama. Publication: Overexpression of the WWE domain of RNF146 modulates poly-(ADP)-ribose dynamics at sites of DNA damage. Al-Rahahleh RQ, Roos WP, Saville KM, Andrews JF, Wu Z, Koczor CA, Prakash A, Sobol RW. DNA Repair (Amst). 2025 Jun;150:103845. doi: 10.1016/j.dnarep.2025.103845. Epub 2025 May 21. PubMed 40403420.
Backbone
  Vector backbone: lentiviral
  Backbone manufacturer: Vectorbuilder
  Backbone size w/o insert (bp): 8939
  Total vector size (bp): 9596
  Vector type: Mammalian Expression, Lentiviral
  Selectable markers: Hygromycin
Growth in bacteria
  Bacterial resistance: Ampicillin, 100 μg/mL
  Growth temperature: 37°C
  Growth strain: NEB Stable
  Copy number: High Copy
Gene/Insert
  Gene/Insert name: Af1521(G42E)-myc (alt name: Af1521 macrodomain with G42E mutation)
  Species: Archaeoglobus fulgidus
  Insert size (bp): 657
  Promoter: EF1A
  Tag / fusion protein: myc tag (C terminal on insert)
  Cloning method: Restriction Enzyme; 5′ cloning site MluI (unknown if destroyed); 3′ cloning site XbaI (unknown if destroyed)
  Sequencing primers: 5′ N/A
Terms and licenses: Academic/Nonprofit Terms; Industry Terms: Not Available to Industry
Depositor comments: Please visit https://doi.org/10.1101/2023.12.29.573650 for bioRxiv preprint.
How to cite: pLV-Hygro-EF1A-Af1521(G42E)-myc was a gift from Robert Sobol (Addgene plasmid # 196238 ; http://n2t.net/addgene:196238 ; RRID:Addgene_196238)
