[The description below was written by a language model from this plasmid's Addgene catalogue record and pLannotate feature annotations shown in this document.]
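Description:
pLV-Hygro-EF1A-Af1521(G42E)-myc is a 9,596 bp third-generation-style, self-inactivating HIV-1 lentiviral transfer plasmid built on a VectorBuilder backbone for stable expression in mammalian cells. It is propagated in E. coli through a high-copy ColE1/pUC origin with ampicillin selection (AmpR/bla). The backbone also carries an f1 ori, an SV40 ori and residual lac, T7 and T3 elements. The viral genome is transcribed from a chimeric RSV promoter fused to a truncated 5' LTR. It includes the Ψ packaging signal with a gag fragment, the RRE for Rev-dependent nuclear export, the cPPT/CTS and a ΔU3 3' LTR followed by an SV40 poly(A) signal. Packaging functions are not encoded on the plasmid and must be supplied in trans.

The payload is the macrodomain protein Af1521 from Archaeoglobus fulgidus, an ADP-ribose-binding module, carrying a G42E substitution and a C-terminal myc epitope tag. The tag is listed in the catalogue but not separately annotated in the feature table, although there is room between the end of the annotated coding region and attB2. Expression is driven by the human EF1A promoter with its intron A, and a downstream WPRE enhances transcript stability and expression. Gateway attB4, attB1 and attB2 scars flank the promoter and insert, reflecting modular assembly, although the record lists MluI/XbaI restriction cloning. A separate mouse PGK promoter drives hph, allowing hygromycin selection of transduced cells. The record does not state the functional effect of G42E. The associated publication concerns poly(ADP-ribose) dynamics at sites of DNA damage, which suggests the construct is used as a macrodomain probe or mutant comparator in such studies.
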