Features (pLannotate 1.2.2; 32 found; start..end, strand, type, name):
      3..229     +  promoter       RSV promoter: Rous sarcoma virus enhancer/promoter
    230..410     +  LTR            5' LTR (truncated): truncated 5' long terminal repeat (LTR) from HIV-1
    457..582     +  misc_feature   HIV-1 Ψ: packaging signal of human immunodeficiency virus type 1
    566..929     +  CDS            HIV-1 gag (fragment): gag protein from human immunodeficiency virus 1; gag
   1075..1308    +  misc_feature   RRE: The Rev response element (RRE) of HIV-1 allows for Rev-dependent mRNA export from the nucleus to the cytoplasm.
   1685..1785    +  CDS            Rev (fragment): human immunodeficiency virus 1 (HIV-1) Rev protein; rev; enhances nuclear export of unspliced and incompletely spliced viral mRNAs
   1803..1920    +  misc_feature   cPPT/CTS: central polypurine tract and central termination sequence of HIV-1
   1938..1958    +  protein_bind   attB4: mutant version of attB; core recombination site for the Gateway® BP reaction BP Clonase™
   1978..2189    +  promoter       EF-1α core promoter: core promoter for human elongation factor EF-1α
   2190..2299    +  intron         EF-1α intron A (fragment): intron upstream of the start codon of human EF-1α
   2925..3128    +  intron         EF-1α intron A: truncated intron upstream of the start codon of human EF-1α
   3137..3161    +  protein_bind   attB1: mutant version of attB; recombination site for the Gateway® BP reaction BP Clonase™
   3180..3755    +  CDS            Y1521_ARCFU: Experimental evidence at protein level: Swiss-Prot protein existence level 1. Removes ADP-ribose from asparatate and glutamate residues in proteins bearing a single ADP-ribose moiety (PubMed:23474714, PubMed:23474712). Inactive towards proteins bearing poly-ADP-ribose (PubMed:23474714, PubMed:23474712). Catalyzes removal of a phosphate group from ADP-ribose 1''-phosphate (Appr1p), but with low efficiency (PubMed:15902274). From Archaeoglobus fulgidus (strain ATCC 49558 / VC-16 / DSM 4304 / JCM 9628 / NBRC 100126).
   3843..3867    -  protein_bind   attB2: mutant version of attB; recombination site for the Gateway® BP reaction BP Clonase™
   3885..4473    +  misc_feature   WPRE: woodchuck hepatitis virus posttranscriptional regulatory element
   4504..5003    +  promoter       PGK promoter: mouse phosphoglycerate kinase 1 promoter
   5020..6042    +  CDS            hph: KHYB_ECOLX - Experimental evidence at protein level: Swiss-Prot protein existence level 1. The aminoglycoside phosphotransferases achieve inactivation of their antibiotic substrates by phosphorylation. Only phosphorylates hygromycin and closely related compounds such as demethyl analogs and destomycin. From Escherichia coli.
   6038..6115    +  CDS            nef (fragment): NEF_HV1Z2 - Experimental evidence at protein level: Swiss-Prot protein existence level 1. Extracellular Nef protein targets CD4(+) T-lymphocytes for apoptosis by interacting with CXCR4 surface receptors. From Human immunodeficiency virus type 1 group M subtype D (isolate Z2/CDC-Z34) (HIV-1).
   6117..6350    +  LTR            3' LTR (ΔU3): self-inactivating 3' long terminal repeat (LTR) from HIV-1
   6422..6543    +  polyA_signal   SV40 poly(A) signal: SV40 polyadenylation signal
   6583..6718    +  rep_origin     SV40 ori: SV40 origin of replication
   6739..6757    -  promoter       T7 promoter: promoter for bacteriophage T7 RNA polymerase
   6765..6920    +  CDS            lacZα (fragment): LacZα fragment of β-galactosidase; lacZ fragment
   6925..7353    +  rep_origin     f1 ori (sequence partly withheld): f1 bacteriophage origin of replication; arrow indicates direction of (+) strand synthesis
   7406..7510    +  promoter       AmpR promoter: bla
   7511..8371    +  CDS            AmpR: β-lactamase; bla; confers resistance to ampicillin, carbenicillin, and related antibiotics
   8542..9130    +  rep_origin     ori: high-copy-number ColE1/pMB1/pBR322/pUC origin of replication
   9313..9405    +  CDS            lacI (fragment): lac repressor; lacI; The lac repressor binds to the lac operator to inhibit transcription in E. coli. This inhibition can be relieved by adding lactose or isopropyl-β-D-thiogalactopyranoside (IPTG).
   9418..9439    +  protein_bind   CAP binding site: CAP binding activates transcription in the presence of cAMP. E. coli catabolite activator protein
   9454..9484    +  promoter       lac promoter: promoter for the E. coli lac operon
   9492..9508    +  protein_bind   lac operator: The lac repressor binds to the lac operator to inhibit transcription in E. coli. This inhibition can be relieved by adding lactose or isopropyl-β-D-thiogalactopyranoside (IPTG). lac repressor encoded by lacI
   9553..9571    +  promoter       T3 promoter: promoter for bacteriophage T3 RNA polymerase
>Addgene plasmid #196238 | pLV-Hygro-EF1A-Af1521(G42E)-myc | addgene full sequence | sequence record 398169 | Addgene NGS Result
AATGTAGTCTTATGCAATACTCTTGTAGTCTTGCAACATGGTAACGATGAGTTAGCAACATGCCTTACAA
GGAGAGAAAAAGCACCGTGCATGCCGATTGGTGGAAGTAAGGTGGTACGATCGTGCCTTATTAGGAAGGC
AACAGACGGGTCTGACATGGATTGGACGAACCACTGAATTGCCGCATTGCAGAGATATTGTATTTAAGTG
CCTAGCTCGATACATAAACGGGTCTCTCTGGTTAGACCAGATCTGAGCCTGGGAGCTCTCTGGCTAACTA
GGGAACCCACTGCTTAAGCCTCAATAAAGCTTGCCTTGAGTGCTTCAAGTAGTGTGTGCCCGTCTGTTGT
GTGACTCTGGTAACTAGAGATCCCTCAGACCCTTTTAGTCAGTGTGGAAAATCTCTAGCAGTGGCGCCCG
AACAGGGACTTGAAAGCGAAAGGGAAACCAGAGGAGCTCTCTCGACGCAGGACTCGGCTTGCTGAAGCGC
GCACGGCAAGAGGCGAGGGGCGGCGACTGGTGAGTACGCCAAAAATTTTGACTAGCGGAGGCTAGAAGGA
GAGAGATGGGTGCGAGAGCGTCAGTATTAAGCGGGGGAGAATTAGATCGCGATGGGAAAAAATTCGGTTA
AGGCCAGGGGGAAAGAAAAAATATAAATTAAAACATATAGTATGGGCAAGCAGGGAGCTAGAACGATTCG
CAGTTAATCCTGGCCTGTTAGAAACATCAGAAGGCTGTAGACAAATACTGGGACAGCTACAACCATCCCT
TCAGACAGGATCAGAAGAACTTAGATCATTATATAATACAGTAGCAACCCTCTATTGTGTGCATCAAAGG
ATAGAGATAAAAGACACCAAGGAAGCTTTAGACAAGATAGAGGAAGAGCAAAACAAAAGTAAGACCACCG
CACAGCAAGCGGCCGCTGATCTTCAGACCTGGAGGAGGAGATATGAGGGACAATTGGAGAAGTGAATTAT
ATAAATATAAAGTAGTAAAAATTGAACCATTAGGAGTAGCACCCACCAAGGCAAAGAGAAGAGTGGTGCA
GAGAGAAAAAAGAGCAGTGGGAATAGGAGCTTTGTTCCTTGGGTTCTTGGGAGCAGCAGGAAGCACTATG
GGCGCAGCGTCAATGACGCTGACGGTACAGGCCAGACAATTATTGTCTGGTATAGTGCAGCAGCAGAACA
ATTTGCTGAGGGCTATTGAGGCGCAACAGCATCTGTTGCAACTCACAGTCTGGGGCATCAAGCAGCTCCA
GGCAAGAATCCTGGCTGTGGAAAGATACCTAAAGGATCAACAGCTCCTGGGGATTTGGGGTTGCTCTGGA
AAACTCATTTGCACCACTGCTGTGCCTTGGAATGCTAGTTGGAGTAATAAATCTCTGGAACAGATTTGGA
ATCACACGACCTGGATGGAGTGGGACAGAGAAATTAACAATTACACAAGCTTAATACACTCCTTAATTGA
AGAATCGCAAAACCAGCAAGAAAAGAATGAACAAGAATTATTGGAATTAGATAAATGGGCAAGTTTGTGG
AATTGGTTTAACATAACAAATTGGCTGTGGTATATAAAATTATTCATAATGATAGTAGGAGGCTTGGTAG
GTTTAAGAATAGTTTTTGCTGTACTTTCTATAGTGAATAGAGTTAGGCAGGGATATTCACCATTATCGTT
TCAGACCCACCTCCCAACCCCGAGGGGACCCGACAGGCCCGAAGGAATAGAAGAAGAAGGTGGAGAGAGA
GACAGAGACAGATCCATTCGATTAGTGAACGGATCTCGACGGTATCGCTAGCTTTTAAAAGAAAAGGGGG
GATTGGGGGGTACAGTGCAGGGGAAAGAATAGTAGACATAATAGCAACAGACATACAAACTAAAGAATTA
CAAAAACAAATTACAAAAATTCAAAATTTTACTAGTGATTATCGGATCAACTTTGTATAGAAAAGTTGGG
CTCCGGTGCCCGTCAGTGGGCAGAGCGCACATCGCCCACAGTCCCCGAGAAGTTGGGGGGAGGGGTCGGC
AATTGAACCGGTGCCTAGAGAAGGTGGCGCGGGGTAAACTGGGAAAGTGATGTCGTGTACTGGCTCCGCC
TTTTTCCCGAGGGTGGGGGAGAACCGTATATAAGTGCAGTAGTCGCCGTGAACGTTCTTTTTCGCAACGG
GTTTGCCGCCAGAACACAGGTAAGTGCCGTGTGTGGTTCCCGCGGGCCTGGCCTCTTTACGGGTTATGGC
CCTTGCGTGCCTTGAATTACTTCCACCTGGCTGCAGTACGTGATTCTTGATCCCGAGCTTCGGGTTGGAA
GTGGGTGGGAGAGTTCGAGGCCTTGCGCTTAAGGAGCCCCTTCGCCTCGTGCTTGAGTTGAGGCCTGGCC
TGGGCGCTGGGGCCGCCGCGTGCGAATCTGGTGGCACCTTCGCGCCTGTCTCGCTGCTTTCGATAAGTCT
CTAGCCATTTAAAATTTTTGATGACCTGCTGCGACGCTTTTTTTCTGGCAAGATAGTCTTGTAAATGCGG
GCCAAGATCTGCACACTGGTATTTCGGTTTTTGGGGCCGCGGGCGGCGACGGGGCCCGTGCGTCCCAGCG
CACATGTTCGGCGAGGCGGGGCCTGCGAGCGCGGCCACCGAGAATCGGACGGGGGTAGTCTCAAGCTGGC
CGGCCTGCTCTGGTGCCTGGTCTCGCGCCGCCGTGTATCGCCCCGCCCTGGGCGGCAAGGCTGGCCCGGT
CGGCACCAGTTGCGTGAGCGGAAAGATGGCCGCTTCCCGGCCCTGCTGCAGGGAGCTCAAAATGGAGGAC
GCGGCGCTCGGGAGAGCGGGCGGGTGAGTCACCCACACAAAGGAAAAGGGCCTTTCCGTCCTCAGCCGTC
GCTTCATGTGACTCCACGGAGTACCGGGCGCCGTCCAGGCACCTCGATTAGTTCTCGAGCTTTTGGAGTA
CGTCGTCTTTAGGTTGGGGGGAGGGGTTTTATGCGATGGAGTTTCCCCACACTGAGTGGGTGGAGACTGA
AGTTAGGCCAGCTTGGCACTTGATGTAATTCTCCTTGGAATTTGCCCTTTTTGAGTTTGGATCTTGGTTC
ATTCTCAAGCCTCAGACAGTGGTTCAAAGTTTTTTTCTTCCATTTCAGGTGTCGTGACAAGTTTGTACAA
AAAAGCAGGCTGCCACCACGCGTGCCACCATGGAGGTGCTTTTTGAGGCCAAGGTTGGGGACATCACTCT
GAAGCTCGCTCAGGGGGACATCACCCAATACCCGGCAAAGGCAATTGTCAACGCGGCCAACAAGAGGCTG
GAGCACGGCGGAGAGGTGGCTTATGCCATCGCAAAAGCGTGTGCAGGAGATGCCGGGCTCTACACGGAAA
TCAGCAAAAAGGCCATGAGAGAGCAGTTTGGAAGAGACTACATCGACCACGGCGAGGTCGTTGTTACACC
GGCCATGAACCTCGAGGAGAGGGGAATAAAGTACGTTTTCCACACCGTGGGGCCGATATGCAGCGGCATG
TGGAGCGAAGAACTGAAAGAGAAGCTTTACAAGGCTTTTCTTGGCCCGCTGGAGAAGGCGGAGGAGATGG
GCGTCGAATCCATAGCCTTCCCTGCTGTGAGCGCTGGGATATACGGCTGTGATCTGGAAAAGGTTGTTGA
GACGTTCCTCGAAGCTGTGAAGAACTTCAAGGGTTCGGCTGTCAAGGAAGTCGCGCTTGTAATCTACGAC
AGAAAGTCTGCGGAGGTGGCGCTGAAGGTCTTTGAGAGGAGTCTTTCTGGTGGCGGAGGCTCGGGCGGAG
GTGGATCCGGTGGCGGCGGATCAGAACAAAAACTCATCTCAGAAGAGGATCTGTAATCTAGAACCCAGCT
TTCTTGTACAAAGTGGTGATAATCGAATTCCGATAATCAACCTCTGGATTACAAAATTTGTGAAAGATTG
ACTGGTATTCTTAACTATGTTGCTCCTTTTACGCTATGTGGATACGCTGCTTTAATGCCTTTGTATCATG
CTATTGCTTCCCGTATGGCTTTCATTTTCTCCTCCTTGTATAAATCCTGGTTGCTGTCTCTTTATGAGGA
GTTGTGGCCCGTTGTCAGGCAACGTGGCGTGGTGTGCACTGTGTTTGCTGACGCAACCCCCACTGGTTGG
GGCATTGCCACCACCTGTCAGCTCCTTTCCGGGACTTTCGCTTTCCCCCTCCCTATTGCCACGGCGGAAC
TCATCGCCGCCTGCCTTGCCCGCTGCTGGACAGGGGCTCGGCTGTTGGGCACTGACAATTCCGTGGTGTT
GTCGGGGAAGCTGACGTCCTTTCCATGGCTGCTCGCCTGTGTTGCCACCTGGATTCTGCGCGGGACGTCC
TTCTGCTACGTCCCTTCGGCCCTCAATCCAGCGGACCTTCCTTCCCGCGGCCTGCTGCCGGCTCTGCGGC
CTCTTCCGCGTCTTCGCCTTCGCCCTCAGACGAGTCGGATCTCCCTTTGGGCCGCCTCCCCGCATCGGGA
ATTCCCGCGGTTCGAATTCTACCGGGTAGGGGAGGCGCTTTTCCCAAGGCAGTCTGGAGCATGCGCTTTA
GCAGCCCCGCTGGGCACTTGGCGCTACACAAGTGGCCTCTGGCCTCGCACACATTCCACATCCACCGGTA
GGCGCCAACCGGCTCCGTTCTTTGGTGGCCCCTTCGCGCCACCTTCTACTCCTCCCCTAGTCAGGAAGTT
CCCCCCCGCCCCGCAGCTCGCGTCGTGCAGGACGTGACAAATGGAAGTAGCACGTCTCACTAGTCTCGTG
CAGATGGACAGCACCGCTGAGCAATGGAAGCGGGTAGGCCTTTGGGGCAGCGGCCAATAGCAGCTTTGCT
CCTTCGCTTTCTGGGCTCAGAGGCTGGGAAGGGGTGGGTCCGGGGGCGGGCTCAGGGGCGGGCTCAGGGG
CGGGGCGGGCGCCCGAAGGTCCTCCGGAGGCCCGGCATTCTGCACGCTTCAAAAGCGCACGTCTGCCGCG
CTGTTCTCCTCTTCCTCATCTCCGGGCCTTTCGACCTCACGTGGCCACCATGAAAAAGCCTGAACTCACC
GCGACGTCTGTCGAGAAGTTTCTGATCGAAAAGTTCGACAGCGTCTCCGACCTGATGCAGCTCTCGGAGG
GCGAAGAATCTCGTGCTTTCAGCTTCGATGTAGGAGGGCGTGGATATGTCCTGCGGGTAAATAGCTGCGC
CGATGGTTTCTACAAAGATCGTTATGTTTATCGGCACTTTGCATCGGCCGCGCTCCCGATTCCGGAAGTG
CTTGACATTGGGGAATTTAGCGAGAGCCTGACCTATTGCATCTCCCGCCGTGCACAGGGTGTCACGTTGC
AAGACCTGCCTGAAACCGAACTGCCCGCTGTTCTGCAGCCGGTCGCGGAGGCCATGGATGCGATCGCTGC
GGCCGATCTTAGCCAGACGAGCGGGTTCGGCCCATTCGGACCGCAAGGAATCGGTCAATACACTACATGG
CGTGATTTCATATGCGCGATTGCTGATCCCCATGTGTATCACTGGCAAACTGTGATGGACGACACCGTCA
GTGCGTCCGTCGCGCAGGCTCTCGATGAGCTGATGCTTTGGGCCGAGGACTGCCCCGAAGTCCGGCACCT
CGTGCACGCGGATTTCGGCTCCAACAATGTCCTGACGGACAATGGCCGCATAACAGCGGTCATTGACTGG
AGCGAGGCGATGTTCGGGGATTCCCAATACGAGGTCGCCAACATCTTCTTCTGGAGGCCGTGGTTGGCTT
GTATGGAGCAGCAGACGCGCTACTTCGAGCGGAGGCATCCGGAGCTTGCAGGATCGCCGCGGCTCCGGGC
GTATATGCTCCGCATTGGTCTTGACCAACTCTATCAGAGCTTGGTTGACGGCAATTTCGATGATGCAGCT
TGGGCGCAGGGTCGATGCGACGCAATCGTCCGATCCGGAGCCGGGACTGTCGGGCGTACACAAATCGCCC
GCAGAAGCGCGGCCGTCTGGACCGATGGCTGTGTAGAAGTACTCGCCGATAGTGGAAACCGACGCCCCAG
CACTCGTCCGAGGGCAAAGGAATAGGGTACCTTTAAGACCAATGACTTACAAGGCAGCTGTAGATCTTAG
CCACTTTTTAAAAGAAAAGGGGGGACTGGAAGGGCTAATTCACTCCCAACGAAGACAAGATCTGCTTTTT
GCTTGTACTGGGTCTCTCTGGTTAGACCAGATCTGAGCCTGGGAGCTCTCTGGCTAACTAGGGAACCCAC
TGCTTAAGCCTCAATAAAGCTTGCCTTGAGTGCTTCAAGTAGTGTGTGCCCGTCTGTTGTGTGACTCTGG
TAACTAGAGATCCCTCAGACCCTTTTAGTCAGTGTGGAAAATCTCTAGCAGTAGTAGTTCATGTCATCTT
ATTATTCAGTATTTATAACTTGCAAAGAAATGAATATCAGAGAGTGAGAGGAACTTGTTTATTGCAGCTT
ATAATGGTTACAAATAAAGCAATAGCATCACAAATTTCACAAATAAAGCATTTTTTTCACTGCATTCTAG
TTGTGGTTTGTCCAAACTCATCAATGTATCTTATCATGTCTGGCTCTAGCTATCCCGCCCCTAACTCCGC
CCATCCCGCCCCTAACTCCGCCCAGTTCCGCCCATTCTCCGCCCCATGGCTGACTAATTTTTTTTATTTA
TGCAGAGGCCGAGGCCGCCTCGGCCTCTGAGCTATTCCAGAAGTAGTGAGGAGGCTTTTTTGGAGGCCTA
GGGACGTACCCAATTCGCCCTATAGTGAGTCGTATTACGCGCGCTCACTGGCCGTCGTTTTACAACGTCG
TGACTGGGAAAACCCTGGCGTTACCCAACTTAATCGCCTTGCAGCACATCCCCCTTTCGCCAGCTGGCGT
AATAGCGAAGAGGCCCGCACCGATCGCCCTTCCCAACAGTTGCGCAGCCTGAATGGCGAATGGG
[124 nt withheld, positions 6925-7048]
C
[91 nt withheld, positions 7050-7140]
A
[49 nt withheld, positions 7142-7190]
CCTTTGACGTTGGAGTCCACGTTCTTT
[37 nt withheld, positions 7218-7254]
ACCCTATCTCGGTCTATTCTTTTGATTTATAAGGGATTTTGCCGATTTCGGCCTATTGGTTAAAAAATGA
GCTGATTTAACAAAAATTTAACGCGAATTTTAACAAAATATTAACGCTTACAATTTAGGTGGCACTTTTC
GGGGAAATGTGCGCGGAACCCCTATTTGTTTATTTTTCTAAATACATTCAAATATGTATCCGCTCATGAG
ACAATAACCCTGATAAATGCTTCAATAATATTGAAAAAGGAAGAGTATGAGTATTCAACATTTCCGTGTC
GCCCTTATTCCCTTTTTTGCGGCATTTTGCCTTCCTGTTTTTGCTCACCCAGAAACGCTGGTGAAAGTAA
AAGATGCTGAAGATCAGTTGGGTGCACGAGTGGGTTACATCGAACTGGATCTCAACAGCGGTAAGATCCT
TGAGAGTTTTCGCCCCGAAGAACGTTTTCCAATGATGAGCACTTTTAAAGTTCTGCTATGTGGCGCGGTA
TTATCCCGTATTGACGCCGGGCAAGAGCAACTCGGTCGCCGCATACACTATTCTCAGAATGACTTGGTTG
AGTACTCACCAGTCACAGAAAAGCATCTTACGGATGGCATGACAGTAAGAGAATTATGCAGTGCTGCCAT
AACCATGAGTGATAACACTGCGGCCAACTTACTTCTGACAACGATCGGAGGACCGAAGGAGCTAACCGCT
TTTTTGCACAACATGGGGGATCATGTAACTCGCCTTGATCGTTGGGAACCGGAGCTGAATGAAGCCATAC
CAAACGACGAGCGTGACACCACGATGCCTGTAGCAATGGCAACAACGTTGCGCAAACTATTAACTGGCGA
ACTACTTACTCTAGCTTCCCGGCAACAATTAATAGACTGGATGGAGGCGGATAAAGTTGCAGGACCACTT
CTGCGCTCGGCCCTTCCGGCTGGCTGGTTTATTGCTGATAAATCTGGAGCCGGTGAGCGTGGGTCTCGCG
GTATCATTGCAGCACTGGGGCCAGATGGTAAGCCCTCCCGTATCGTAGTTATCTACACGACGGGGAGTCA
GGCAACTATGGATGAACGAAATAGACAGATCGCTGAGATAGGTGCCTCACTGATTAAGCATTGGTAACTG
TCAGACCAAGTTTACTCATATATACTTTAGATTGATTTAAAACTTCATTTTTAATTTAAAAGGATCTAGG
TGAAGATCCTTTTTGATAATCTCATGACCAAAATCCCTTAACGTGAGTTTTCGTTCCACTGAGCGTCAGA
CCCCGTAGAAAAGATCAAAGGATCTTCTTGAGATCCTTTTTTTCTGCGCGTAATCTGCTGCTTGCAAACA
AAAAAACCACCGCTACCAGCGGTGGTTTGTTTGCCGGATCAAGAGCTACCAACTCTTTTTCCGAAGGTAA
CTGGCTTCAGCAGAGCGCAGATACCAAATACTGTTCTTCTAGTGTAGCCGTAGTTAGGCCACCACTTCAA
GAACTCTGTAGCACCGCCTACATACCTCGCTCTGCTAATCCTGTTACCAGTGGCTGCTGCCAGTGGCGAT
AAGTCGTGTCTTACCGGGTTGGACTCAAGACGATAGTTACCGGATAAGGCGCAGCGGTCGGGCTGAACGG
GGGGTTCGTGCACACAGCCCAGCTTGGAGCGAACGACCTACACCGAACTGAGATACCTACAGCGTGAGCT
ATGAGAAAGCGCCACGCTTCCCGAAGAGAGAAAGGCGGACAGGTATCCGGTAAGCGGCAGGGTCGGAACA
GGAGAGCGCACGAGGGAGCTTCCAGGGGGAAACGCCTGGTATCTTTATAGTCCTGTCGGGTTTCGCCACC
TCTGACTTGAGCGTCGATTTTTGTGATGCTCGTCAGGGGGGCGGAGCCTATGGAAAAACGCCAGCAACGC
GGCCTTTTTACGGTTCCTGGCCTTTTGCTGGCCTTTTGCTCACATGTTCTTTCCTGCGTTATCCCCTGAT
TCTGTGGATAACCGTATTACCGCCTTTGAGTGAGCTGATACCGCTCGCCGCAGCCGAACGACCGAGCGCA
GCGAGTCAGTGAGCGAGGAAGCGGAAGAGCGCCCAATACGCAAACCGCCTCTCCCCGCGCGTTGGCCGAT
TCATTAATGCAGCTGGCACGACAGGTTTCCCGACTGGAAAGCGGGCAGTGAGCGCAACGCAATTAATGTG
AGTTAGCTCACTCATTAGGCACCCCAGGCTTTACACTTTATGCTTCCGGCTCGTATGTTGTGTGGAATTG
TGAGCGGATAACAATTTCACACAGGAAACAGCTATGACCATGATTACGCCAAGCGCGCAATTAACCCTCA
CTAAAGGGAACAAAAGCTGGAGCTGCAAGCTT
